>Addgene plasmid #39104 | ENOSF1 | depositor partial sequence | sequence record 49161 | ENOSF1 sequence 1417 bps
CATATGCACCATCATCATCATCATTCTTCTGGTGTAGATCTGGGTACCGAGAACCTGTACTTCCAATCCA
TGGTGCGCGGCAGGATCTCCCGGCTCTCGGTCCGGGACGTGCGCTTCCCCACGTCGCTTGGGGGCCACGG
CGCGGACGCCATGCACACGGACCCTGACTACTCGGCTGCCTATGTCGTCATAGAAACTGATGCAGAAGAT
GGAATCAAGGGGTGTGGAATTACCTTCACTCTGGGAAAAGGCACTGAAGTTGTTGTCTGTGCTGTGAATG
CCCTCGCCCACCATGTGCTCAACAAGGACCTCAAGGACATTGTTGGTGACTTCAGAGGCTTCTATAGGCA
GCTCACAAGTGATGGGCAGCTCAGATGGATTGGTCCAGAAAAGGGCGTGGTGCACCTGGCGACAGCGGCC
GTCCTAAACGCGGTGTGGGACTTGTGGGCCAAGCAGGAGGGAAAGCCTGTCTGGAAGTTACTTGTGGACA
TGGATCCCAGGATGCTGGTATCCTGCATAGATTTCAGGTACATCACTGATGTCCTGACTGAGGAGGATGC
CCTAGAAATACTGCAGAAAGGTCAAATTGGTAAAAAAGAAAGAGAGAAGCAAATGCTGGCACAAGGATAC
CCTGCTTACACGACATCGTGCGCCTGGCTGGGGTACTCAGATGACACGTTGAAGCAGCTCTGTGCCCAGG
CGCTGAAGGATGGCTGGACCAGGTTTAAAGTAAAGGTGGGTGCTGATCTCCAGGATGACATGCGAAGATG
CCAAATCATCCGAGACATGATTGGACCGGAAAAGACTTTGATGATGGATGCCAACCAGCGCTGGGATGTG
CCTGAGGCGGTGGAGTGGATGTCCAAGCTGGCCAAGTTCAAGCCATTGTGGATTGAGGAGCCAACCTCCC
CTGATGACATTCTGGGGCACGCCACCATTTCCAAGGCACTGGTCCCATTAGGAATTGGCATTGCCACAGG
AGAACAGTGCCACAATAGAGTGATATTTAAGCAACTCCTACAGGCGAAGGCCCTGCAGTTCCTCCAGATT
GACAGTTGCAGACTGGGCAGTGTCAATGAGAACCTCTCAGTATTGCTGATGGCCAAAAAGTTTGAAATTC
CTGTTTGCCCCCATGCTGGTGGAGTTGGCCTCTGTGAACTGGTGCAGCACCTGATTATATTTGACTACAT
ATCAGTTTCTGCAAGCCTTGAAAATAGGGTGTGTGAGTATGTTGACCACCTGCATGAGCATTTCAAGTAT
CCCGTGATGATCCAGCGGGCTTCCTACATGCCTCCCAAGGATCCCGGCTACTCAACAGAAATGAAGGAGG
AATCTGTAAAGAAACACCAGTATCCAGATGGTGAAGTTTGGAAGAAACTCCTTCCTGCTTGACAGTAAAG
GTGGATACGGATCCGAA
