>Addgene plasmid #39104 | ENOSF1 | addgene partial sequence | sequence record 51894 | T7_term
TAGCAGCCGGATCTCAGTGGTGGTGGTGGTGGTGCTCGAGTGCGGCCGCAAGCTTGTCGACGGAGCTCGA
ATTCGGATCCGTATCCACCTTTACTGTCAAGCAGGAAGGAGTTTCTTCCAAACTTCACCATCTGGATACT
GGTGTTTCTTTACAGATTCCTCCTTCATTTCTGTTGAGTAGCCGGGATCCTTGGGAGGCATGTAGGAAGC
CCGCTGGATCATCACGGGATACTTGAAATGCTCATGCAGGTGGTCAACATACTCACACACCCTATTTTCA
AGGCTTGCAGAAACTGATATGTAGTCAAATATAATCAGGTGCTGCACCAGTTCACAGAGGCCAACTCCAC
CAGCATGGGGGCAAACAGGAATTTCAAACTTTTTGGCCATCAGCAATACTGAGAGGTTCTCATTGACACT
GCCCAGTCTGCAACTGTCAATCTGGAGGAACTGCAGGGCCTTCGCCTGTAGGAGTTGCTTAAATATCACT
CTATTGTGGCACTGTTCTCCTGTGGCAATGCCAATTCCTAATGGGACCAGTGCCTTGGAAATGGTGGCGT
GCCCCAGAATGTCATCAGGGGAGGTTGGCTCCTCAATCCACAATGGCTTGAACTTGGCCAGCTTGGACAT
CCACTCCACCGCCTCAGGCACATCCCAGCGCTGGTTGGCATCCATCATCAAAGTCTTTTCCGGTCCAATC
ATGTCTCGGATGATTTGGCATCTTCGCATGTCATCCTGGAGATCAGCACCCACCTTTACTTTAAACCTGG
TCCAGCCATCCTTCAGCGCCTGGGCACAGAGCTGCTTCAACGTGTCATCTGAGTACCCCAGCCAGGCGCA
CGATGTCGTGTAAGCAGGGTATCCTTGTGCCAGCATTTGCTTCTCTCTTTCTTTTTTACCAATTTGACCT
TTCTGCAGTATTTCTAGGGCATCCTCCTC
