>Addgene plasmid #39104 | ENOSF1 | addgene partial sequence | sequence record 51895 | T7 5'-TAATACGACTCACTATAGGG-3'
ATTTTGTTTACTTTAAGAAGGAGATATACATATGCACCATCATCATCATCATTCTTCTGGTGTAGATCTG
GGTACCGAGAACCTGTACTTCCAATCCATGGTGCGCGGCAGGATCTCCCGGCTCTCGGTCCGGGACGTGC
GCTTCCCCACGTCGCTTGGGGGCCACGGCGCGGACGCCATGCACACGGACCCTGACTACTCGGCTGCCTA
TGTCGTCATAGAAACTGATGCAGAAGATGGAATCAAGGGGTGTGGAATTACCTTCACTCTGGGAAAAGGC
ACTGAAGTTGTTGTCTGTGCTGTGAATGCCCTCGCCCACCATGTGCTCAACAAGGACCTCAAGGACATTG
TTGGTGACTTCAGAGGCTTCTATAGGCAGCTCACAAGTGATGGGCAGCTCAGATGGATTGGTCCAGAAAA
GGGCGTGGTGCACCTGGCGACAGCGGCCGTCCTAAACGCGGTGTGGGACTTGTGGGCCAAGCAGGAGGGA
AAGCCTGTCTGGAAGTTACTTGTGGACATGGATCCCAGGATGCTGGTATCCTGCATAGATTTCAGGTACA
TCACTGATGTCCTGACTGAGGAGGATGCCCTAGAAATACTGCAGAAAGGTCAAATTGGTAAAAAAGAAAG
AGAGAAGCAAATGCTGGCACAAGGATACCCTGCTTACACGACATCGTGCGCCTGGCTGGGGTACTCAGAT
GACACGTTGAAGCAGCTCTGTGCCCAGGCGCTGAAGGATGGCTGGACCAGGTTTAAAGTAAAGGTGGGTG
CTGATCTCCAGGATGACATGCGAAGATGCCAAATCATCCGAGACATGATTGGACCGGAAAAGACTTTGAT
GATGGATGCCAACCAGCGCTGGGATGTGCCTGAGGCGGTGGAGTGGATGTCCAAGCTGGCCAAGTTCAAG
CCATTGTGGATTGAGG
