[The description below was written by a language model from this plasmid's Addgene catalogue record.]
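Description:
ENOSF1 is a bacterial expression plasmid built on the pNIC28-Bsa4 backbone from the SGC, a vector designed for ligation-independent cloning of targets intended for recombinant protein production. It is maintained in E. coli under kanamycin selection and is recorded as low copy. The record does not list the origin of replication or give a feature table, so the details of the backbone elements cannot be confirmed here. However, the use of T7 and T7-terminator sequencing primers indicates that the insert sits between a T7 promoter and a T7 terminator, an arrangement that normally drives expression in host strains supplying T7 RNA polymerase.

The insert is human ENOSF1 (enolase superfamily member 1, annotated as the rTS alpha isoform; also known as RTS, HSRTSBETA or TYMSAS), about 1.4 kb in length and introduced by ligation-independent cloning. The coding sequence is fused at its N terminus to a histidine tag followed by a TEV protease recognition site. This allows the protein to be captured by immobilised metal affinity chromatography, and the tag can then be removed by TEV cleavage to leave near-native protein.

The stated purpose is bacterial expression for structure determination, and the entry is linked to a deposited crystal structure of the protein. The record cautions that the insert may not represent the full open reading frame. This is common for structural genomics constructs, whose boundaries are often trimmed to improve solubility and crystallisation, so users should check the construct boundaries before assuming it encodes the full-length protein.
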