Addgene plasmid #39104: ENOSF1
Purpose: Bacterial expression for structure determination; may not be full ORF
Depositing lab: Nicola Burgess-Brown. Depositing organization: University of Oxford.
Backbone
  Vector backbone: pNIC28-Bsa4
  Backbone manufacturer: SGC
  Vector type: Bacterial Expression
Growth in bacteria
  Bacterial resistance: Kanamycin, 50 μg/mL
  Growth temperature: 37°C
  Growth strain: Mach1
  Copy number: Low Copy
Gene/Insert
  Gene/Insert name: ENOSF1 (alt names: enolase superfamily 1 isoform rTSalpha; PDB:4A35)
  Species: H. sapiens (human)
  Insert size (bp): 1417
  Entrez Gene: ENOSF1 (a.k.a. HSRTSBETA, RTS, TYMSAS)
  Tag / fusion protein: His Tev (N terminal on insert)
  Cloning method: Ligation Independent Cloning
  Sequencing primers: 5′ T7; 3′ T7-term
Terms and licenses: Academic/Nonprofit Terms; Industry Terms: Not Available to Industry
How to cite: ENOSF1 was a gift from Nicola Burgess-Brown (Addgene plasmid # 39104 ; http://n2t.net/addgene:39104 ; RRID:Addgene_39104)
